>Addgene plasmid #61945 | 4QQ4 | depositor partial sequence | sequence record 101229 | Insert DNA Sequence
GAAGATATACAGAAGCGTCCTGATCAGACATGGGTTCAGTGTGATGCCTGTCTAAAGTGGCGGAAATTAC
CTGATGGGATGGATCAACTTCCTGAAAAATGGTATTGCTCCAATAACCCTGACCCACAGTTCAGAAATTG
TGAGGTTCCAGAAGAACCTGAAGATGAGGATTTGGTACATCCC
