>Addgene plasmid #61945 | 4QQ4 | addgene partial sequence | sequence record 101839 | T7term 5'-GCTAGTTATTGCTCAGCGG-3'
GACTCTCTTCCGGGCGCTATCATGCCATACCGCGAAAGGTTTTGCGCCATTCGATGGTGTCCGGGATCTC
GACGCTCTCCCTTATGCGACTCCTGCATTAGGAAGCAGCCCAGTAGTAGGTTGAGGCCGTTGAGCACCGC
CGCCGCAAGGAATGGTGCATGCAAGGAGATGGCGCCCAACAGTCCCCCGGCCACGGGGCCTGCCACCATA
CCCACGCCGAAACAAGCGCTCATGAGCCCGAAGTGGCGAGCCCGATCTTCCCCATCGGTGATGTCGGCGA
TATAGGCGCCAGCAACCGCACCTGTGGCGCCGGTGATGCCGGCCACGATGCGTCCGGCGTAGAGGATCGA
GATCTCGATCCCGCGAAATTAATACGACTCACTATAGGGGAATTGTGAGCGGATAACAATTCCCCTCTAG
AAATAATTTTGTTTAACTTTAAGAAGGAGATATACCATGCATCATCATCATCATCACAGCAGCGGCAGAG
AAAACTTGTATTTCCAGGGCGAAGATATACAGAAGCGTCCTGATCAGACATGGGTTCAGTGTGATGCCTG
TCTAAAGTGGCGGAAATTACCTGATGGGATGGATCAACTTCCTGAAAAATGGTATTGCTCCAATAACCCT
GACCCACAGTTCAGAAATTGTGAGGTTCCAGAAGAACCTGAAGATGAGGATTTGGTACATCCCTGATGAC
GAAGCTTGCGGCCGCACTCGAGCACCACCACCACCACCACTGAGATCCCGGCTGCT
