[The description below was written by a language model from this plasmid's Addgene catalogue record.]
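Description:
4QQ4 is a bacterial expression plasmid built on the pET28-MHL backbone, a pET-type vector adapted for ligation-independent cloning and used for producing recombinant protein for structural studies. It is selected with kanamycin and is listed as high copy; the record does not give a feature table, so the origin of replication and other backbone elements are not itemised. As with pET vectors generally, the T7 promoter means that expression requires a host supplying T7 RNA polymerase, while a standard cloning strain is used for propagation.

The insert is a 183 bp fragment of human MORC3 (also known as NXP2, ZCW5 or ZCWCC3), inserted by ligation-independent cloning. At this size it encodes only a small portion of the protein, roughly 60 residues, consistent with the note that the construct may not contain the full open reading frame. The record does not state which domain or residue range is covered, and the mutation field refers only to comments that are not included here. The backbone contributes an N-terminal hexahistidine tag followed by a linker and a TEV protease recognition site, allowing nickel-affinity purification and subsequent tag removal. A C-terminal 6xHis tag is also listed as present on the backbone, though whether it is translated in frame with this insert is not stated.

The plasmid name corresponds to a Protein Data Bank entry, indicating that this construct was used to produce the MORC3 fragment for the deposited structure. Its stated purpose is bacterial expression for structure determination.
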