Addgene plasmid #61945: 4QQ4
Purpose: Bacterial expression for structure determination; may not be full ORF
Depositing lab: Cheryl Arrowsmith. Depositing organization: University of Toronto.
Backbone
  Vector backbone: pET28-MHL
  Backbone manufacturer: Addgene Plasmid 26096
  Vector type: Bacterial Expression
Growth in bacteria
  Bacterial resistance: Kanamycin, 50 μg/mL
  Growth temperature: 37°C
  Growth strain: DH5alpha
  Copy number: High Copy
Gene/Insert
  Gene/Insert name: MORC3:JMC01B-H03:C203041 (alt name: PDB ID: 4QQ4)
  Species: H. sapiens (human)
  Insert size (bp): 183
  Mutation: See comments
  GenBank ID: gi|28872811
  Entrez Gene: MORC3 (a.k.a. NXP2, ZCW5, ZCWCC3)
  Promoter: T7
  Tag / fusion protein: MHHHHHHSSGRENLYFQG (N terminal on backbone); 6xHis (C terminal on backbone)
  Cloning method: Ligation Independent Cloning
  Sequencing primers: 5′ T7; 3′ T7 Terminal
Terms and licenses: Academic/Nonprofit Terms; Industry Terms: Not Available to Industry
How to cite: 4QQ4 was a gift from Cheryl Arrowsmith (Addgene plasmid # 61945 ; http://n2t.net/addgene:61945 ; RRID:Addgene_61945)
